Addgene plasmid #90881: RRM1 E2.3 gRNA
Purpose: 3rd generation lentiviral gRNA plasmid targeting human RRM1
Depositing lab: Iain Cheeseman. Depositing organization: Whitehead Institute for Biomedical Research. Publication: Large-Scale Analysis of CRISPR/Cas9 Cell-Cycle Knockouts Reveals the Diversity of p53-Dependent Responses to Cell-Cycle Defects. McKinley KL, Cheeseman IM. Dev Cell. 2017 Feb 27;40(4):405-420.e2. doi: 10.1016/j.devcel.2017.01.012. Epub 2017 Feb 16. PubMed 28216383.
Backbone
  Vector backbone: pLenti-sgRNA
  Backbone manufacturer: Eric Lander & David Sabatini labs (Addgene plasmid #71409)
  Backbone size w/o insert (bp): 9151
  Vector type: Lentiviral, CRISPR
  Selectable markers: Puromycin
Growth in bacteria
  Bacterial resistance: Ampicillin, 100 μg/mL
  Growth temperature: 37°C
  Growth strain: NEB Stable
  Copy number: Unknown
Gene/Insert
  Gene/Insert name: RRM1 (Guide Designation E2.3) (alt name: pKMKO series)
  gRNA/shRNA sequence: CACCgAATCCAAGGCTTGTACAGTG
  Species: H. sapiens (human)
  Promoter: U6
  Cloning method: Restriction Enzyme; 5′ cloning site BsmBI (destroyed during cloning); 3′ cloning site BsmBI (destroyed during cloning)
  Sequencing primers: 5′ hU6-F (5'-GAGGGCCTATTTCCCATGATT-3'); 3′ EF1a-R (5'-CACGGCGACTACTGCACTTA-3')
Terms and licenses: Academic/Nonprofit Terms; Industry Terms: Not Available to Industry
Depositor comments: Please note that gRNA target sequence listed is not strictly the 20nt spacer sequence, but also contains the 5' BsmBI overhang. For more information about knockout human cell lines generated using this plasmid, please see http://cellcycleknockouts.wi.mit.edu/ .
How to cite: RRM1 E2.3 gRNA was a gift from Iain Cheeseman (Addgene plasmid # 90881 ; http://n2t.net/addgene:90881 ; RRID:Addgene_90881)
