[The description below was written by a language model from this plasmid's Addgene catalogue record and pLannotate feature annotations shown in this document.]
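Description:
RRM1 E2.3 gRNA is a third-generation lentiviral CRISPR guide plasmid built on the pLenti-sgRNA backbone and designed to express a single guide RNA against human RRM1. It is propagated in E. coli using a high-copy ColE1/pUC-type origin and ampicillin resistance (AmpR); an f1 origin, an SV40 origin and remnants of lac/lacZα cloning-vector sequence are also annotated. The catalogue gives a backbone size of 9,151 bp without insert, whereas the sequenced record is 7,302 nt. That difference would fit replacement of a stuffer fragment when the guide oligos were cloned into the BsmBI sites, which were destroyed in the process, although the record does not say this explicitly.

The lentiviral cassette begins with an RSV promoter driving a truncated HIV-1 5' LTR, which makes genomic RNA production Tat-independent. It continues with the Ψ packaging signal, a partial gag region, the RRE for Rev-dependent nuclear export, and a cPPT/CTS, and it ends with a self-inactivating ΔU3 3' LTR followed by an SV40 polyadenylation signal. Within this unit, a human U6 RNA polymerase III promoter transcribes the RRM1-targeting spacer fused to the Streptococcus pyogenes guide scaffold (annotated as a tracrRNA fragment). A separate EF-1α core promoter drives puromycin N-acetyltransferase, followed by a WPRE to enhance expression, which allows puromycin selection of transduced mammalian cells.

No Cas9 is encoded, so the nuclease must be supplied separately in the target cells. The plasmid belongs to a guide series used for a large-scale analysis of cell-cycle gene knockouts in human cell lines.
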