Features (pLannotate 1.2.2; 28 found; start..end, strand, type, name):
      5..32      +  rep_origin     RSF ori (fragment): Plasmids containing the RSF 1030 origin of replication can be propagated in E. coli cells that contain additional plasmids with compatible origins.
     34..126     +  CDS            lacI (fragment): lac repressor; lacI; The lac repressor binds to the lac operator to inhibit transcription in E. coli. This inhibition can be relieved by adding lactose or isopropyl-β-D-thiogalactopyranoside (IPTG).
    139..160     +  protein_bind   CAP binding site: CAP binding activates transcription in the presence of cAMP. E. coli catabolite activator protein
    175..205     +  promoter       lac promoter: promoter for the E. coli lac operon
    213..229     +  protein_bind   lac operator: The lac repressor binds to the lac operator to inhibit transcription in E. coli. This inhibition can be relieved by adding lactose or isopropyl-β-D-thiogalactopyranoside (IPTG). lac repressor encoded by lacI
    274..292     +  promoter       T3 promoter: promoter for bacteriophage T3 RNA polymerase
    320..546     +  promoter       RSV promoter: Rous sarcoma virus enhancer/promoter
    547..727     +  LTR            5' LTR (truncated): truncated 5' long terminal repeat (LTR) from HIV-1
    774..899     +  misc_feature   HIV-1 Ψ: packaging signal of human immunodeficiency virus type 1
    883..1246    +  CDS            HIV-1 gag (fragment): gag protein from human immunodeficiency virus 1; gag
   1392..1625    +  misc_feature   RRE: The Rev response element (RRE) of HIV-1 allows for Rev-dependent mRNA export from the nucleus to the cytoplasm.
   2002..2028    +  CDS            Rev (fragment): human immunodeficiency virus 1 (HIV-1) Rev protein; rev; enhances nuclear export of unspliced and incompletely spliced viral mRNAs
   2032..2272    +  promoter       U6 promoter: RNA polymerase III promoter for human U6 snRNA
   2320..2387    +  misc_RNA       tracrRNA (fragment): trans-activating CRISPR RNA for the Streptococcus pyogenes CRISPR/Cas9 system
   2436..2553    +  misc_feature   cPPT/CTS: central polypurine tract and central termination sequence of HIV-1
   2622..2833    +  promoter       EF-1α core promoter: core promoter for human elongation factor EF-1α
   2859..3458    +  CDS            PuroR (fragment): puromycin N-acetyltransferase; pac from Streptomyces; confers resistance to puromycin
   3474..4062    +  misc_feature   WPRE: woodchuck hepatitis virus posttranscriptional regulatory element
   4113..4132    +  misc_feature   cPPT/CTS (fragment): central polypurine tract and central termination sequence of HIV-1
   4134..4367    +  LTR            3' LTR (ΔU3): self-inactivating 3' long terminal repeat (LTR) from HIV-1
   4445..4566    +  polyA_signal   SV40 poly(A) signal: SV40 polyadenylation signal
   4606..4741    +  rep_origin     SV40 ori: SV40 origin of replication
   4762..4780    -  promoter       T7 promoter: promoter for bacteriophage T7 RNA polymerase
   4788..4943    +  CDS            lacZα (fragment): LacZα fragment of β-galactosidase; lacZ fragment
   4948..5376    +  rep_origin     f1 ori (sequence partly withheld): f1 bacteriophage origin of replication; arrow indicates direction of (+) strand synthesis
   5429..5533    +  promoter       AmpR promoter: bla
   5534..6394    +  CDS            AmpR: β-lactamase; bla; confers resistance to ampicillin, carbenicillin, and related antibiotics
   6565..7153    +  rep_origin     ori: high-copy-number ColE1/pMB1/pBR322/pUC origin of replication
>Addgene plasmid #90881 | RRM1 E2.3 gRNA | addgene full sequence | sequence record 183408 | Addgene NGS Result
GCGCAGCGAGTCAGTGAGCGAGGAAGCGGAAGAGCGCCCAATACGCAAACCGCCTCTCCCCGCGCGTTGG
CCGATTCATTAATGCAGCTGGCACGACAGGTTTCCCGACTGGAAAGCGGGCAGTGAGCGCAACGCAATTA
ATGTGAGTTAGCTCACTCATTAGGCACCCCAGGCTTTACACTTTATGCTTCCGGCTCGTATGTTGTGTGG
AATTGTGAGCGGATAACAATTTCACACAGGAAACAGCTATGACCATGATTACGCCAAGCGCGCAATTAAC
CCTCACTAAAGGGAACAAAAGCTGGAGCTGCAAGCTTAATGTAGTCTTATGCAATACTCTTGTAGTCTTG
CAACATGGTAACGATGAGTTAGCAACATGCCTTACAAGGAGAGAAAAAGCACCGTGCATGCCGATTGGTG
GAAGTAAGGTGGTACGATCGTGCCTTATTAGGAAGGCAACAGACGGGTCTGACATGGATTGGACGAACCA
CTGAATTGCCGCATTGCAGAGATATTGTATTTAAGTGCCTAGCTCGATACATAAACGGGTCTCTCTGGTT
AGACCAGATCTGAGCCTGGGAGCTCTCTGGCTAACTAGGGAACCCACTGCTTAAGCCTCAATAAAGCTTG
CCTTGAGTGCTTCAAGTAGTGTGTGCCCGTCTGTTGTGTGACTCTGGTAACTAGAGATCCCTCAGACCCT
TTTAGTCAGTGTGGAAAATCTCTAGCAGTGGCGCCCGAACAGGGACTTGAAAGCGAAAGGGAAACCAGAG
GAGCTCTCTCGACGCAGGACTCGGCTTGCTGAAGCGCGCACGGCAAGAGGCGAGGGGCGGCGACTGGTGA
GTACGCCAAAAATTTTGACTAGCGGAGGCTAGAAGGAGAGAGATGGGTGCGAGAGCGTCAGTATTAAGCG
GGGGAGAATTAGATCGCGATGGGAAAAAATTCGGTTAAGGCCAGGGGGAAAGAAAAAATATAAATTAAAA
CATATAGTATGGGCAAGCAGGGAGCTAGAACGATTCGCAGTTAATCCTGGCCTGTTAGAAACATCAGAAG
GCTGTAGACAAATACTGGGACAGCTACAACCATCCCTTCAGACAGGATCAGAAGAACTTAGATCATTATA
TAATACAGTAGCAACCCTCTATTGTGTGCATCAAAGGATAGAGATAAAAGACACCAAGGAAGCTTTAGAC
AAGATAGAGGAAGAGCAAAACAAAAGTAAGACCACCGCACAGCAAGCGGCCGCTGATCTTCAGACCTGGA
GGAGGAGATATGAGGGACAATTGGAGAAGTGAATTATATAAATATAAAGTAGTAAAAATTGAACCATTAG
GAGTAGCACCCACCAAGGCAAAGAGAAGAGTGGTGCAGAGAGAAAAAAGAGCAGTGGGAATAGGAGCTTT
GTTCCTTGGGTTCTTGGGAGCAGCAGGAAGCACTATGGGCGCAGCGTCAATGACGCTGACGGTACAGGCC
AGACAATTATTGTCTGGTATAGTGCAGCAGCAGAACAATTTGCTGAGGGCTATTGAGGCGCAACAGCATC
TGTTGCAACTCACAGTCTGGGGCATCAAGCAGCTCCAGGCAAGAATCCTGGCTGTGGAAAGATACCTAAA
GGATCAACAGCTCCTGGGGATTTGGGGTTGCTCTGGAAAACTCATTTGCACCACTGCTGTGCCTTGGAAT
GCTAGTTGGAGTAATAAATCTCTGGAACAGATTTGGAATCACACGACCTGGATGGAGTGGGACAGAGAAA
TTAACAATTACACAAGCTTAATACACTCCTTAATTGAAGAATCGCAAAACCAGCAAGAAAAGAATGAACA
AGAATTATTGGAATTAGATAAATGGGCAAGTTTGTGGAATTGGTTTAACATAACAAATTGGCTGTGGTAT
ATAAAATTATTCATAATGATAGTAGGAGGCTTGGTAGGTTTAAGAATAGTTTTTGCTGTACTTTCTATAG
TGAATAGAGTTAGGCAGGGATATTCACCATTATCGTTTCAGACCCACCTCCCAACCCCGAGGGGACCCAG
AGAGGGCCTATTTCCCATGATTCCTTCATATTTGCATATACGATACAAGGCTGTTAGAGAGATAATTAGA
ATTAATTTGACTGTAAACACAAAGATATTAGTACAAAATACGTGACGTAGAAAGTAATAATTTCTTGGGT
AGTTTGCAGTTTTAAAATTATGTTTTAAAATGGACTATCATATGCTTACCGTAACTTGAAAGTATTTCGA
TTTCTTGGCTTTATATATCTTGTGGAAAGGACGAAACACCGAATCCAAGGCTTGTACAGTGGTTTAAGAG
CTATGCTGGAAACAGCATAGCAAGTTTAAATAAGGCTAGTCCGTTATCAACTTGAAAAAGTGGCACCGAG
TCGGTGCTTTTTTTGAATTCTAGATCTTGAGACAAATGGCAGTATTCATCCACAATTTTAAAAGAAAAGG
GGGGATTGGGGGGTACAGTGCAGGGGAAAGAATAGTAGACATAATAGCAACAGACATACAAACTAAAGAA
TTACAAAAACAAATTACAAAAATTCAAAATTTTCGGGTTTATTACAGGGACAGCAGAGATCCACTTTGGC
GCCGGCTCGAGTGGCTCCGGTGCCCGTCAGTGGGCAGAGCGCACATCGCCCACAGTCCCCGAGAAGTTGG
GGGGAGGGGTCGGCAATTGAACCGGTGCCTAGAGAAGGTGGCGCGGGGTAAACTGGGAAAGTGATGTCGT
GTACTGGCTCCGCCTTTTTCCCGAGGGTGGGGGAGAACCGTATATAAGTGCAGTAGTCGCCGTGAACGTT
CTTTTTCGCAACGGGTTTGCCGCCAGAACACAGGTGTCGTGACGCGGGATCCGCCACCATGACCGAGTAC
AAGCCCACGGTGCGCCTCGCCACCCGCGACGACGTCCCCAGGGCCGTACGCACCCTCGCCGCCGCGTTCG
CCGACTACCCCGCCACGCGCCACACCGTCGATCCGGACCGCCACATCGAGCGGGTCACCGAGCTGCAAGA
ACTCTTCCTCACGCGCGTCGGGCTCGACATCGGCAAGGTGTGGGTCGCGGACGACGGCGCCGCGGTGGCG
GTCTGGACCACGCCGGAGAGCGTCGAAGCGGGGGCGGTGTTCGCCGAGATCGGCCCGCGCATGGCCGAGT
TGAGCGGTTCCCGGCTGGCCGCGCAGCAACAGATGGAAGGCCTCCTGGCGCCGCACCGGCCCAAGGAGCC
CGCGTGGTTCCTGGCCACCGTCGGAGTCTCGCCCGACCACCAGGGCAAGGGTCTGGGCAGCGCCGTCGTG
CTCCCCGGAGTGGAGGCGGCCGAGCGCGCCGGGGTGCCCGCCTTCCTGGAGACCTCCGCGCCCCGCAACC
TCCCCTTCTACGAGCGGCTCGGCTTCACCGTCACCGCCGACGTCGAGGTGCCCGAAGGACCGCGCACCTG
GTGCATGACCCGCAAGCCCGGTGCCTGAACGCGTTAAGTCGACAATCAACCTCTGGATTACAAAATTTGT
GAAAGATTGACTGGTATTCTTAACTATGTTGCTCCTTTTACGCTATGTGGATACGCTGCTTTAATGCCTT
TGTATCATGCTATTGCTTCCCGTATGGCTTTCATTTTCTCCTCCTTGTATAAATCCTGGTTGCTGTCTCT
TTATGAGGAGTTGTGGCCCGTTGTCAGGCAACGTGGCGTGGTGTGCACTGTGTTTGCTGACGCAACCCCC
ACTGGTTGGGGCATTGCCACCACCTGTCAGCTCCTTTCCGGGACTTTCGCTTTCCCCCTCCCTATTGCCA
CGGCGGAACTCATCGCCGCCTGCCTTGCCCGCTGCTGGACAGGGGCTCGGCTGTTGGGCACTGACAATTC
CGTGGTGTTGTCGGGGAAATCATCGTCCTTTCCTTGGCTGCTCGCCTGTGTTGCCACCTGGATTCTGCGC
GGGACGTCCTTCTGCTACGTCCCTTCGGCCCTCAATCCAGCGGACCTTCCTTCCCGCGGCCTGCTGCCGG
CTCTGCGGCCTCTTCCGCGTCTTCGCCTTCGCCCTCAGACGAGTCGGATCTCCCTTTGGGCCGCCTCCCC
GCGTCGACTTTAAGACCAATGACTTACAAGGCAGCTGTAGATCTTAGCCACTTTTTAAAAGAAAAGGGGG
GACTGGAAGGGCTAATTCACTCCCAACGAAGACAAGATCTGCTTTTTGCTTGTACTGGGTCTCTCTGGTT
AGACCAGATCTGAGCCTGGGAGCTCTCTGGCTAACTAGGGAACCCACTGCTTAAGCCTCAATAAAGCTTG
CCTTGAGTGCTTCAAGTAGTGTGTGCCCGTCTGTTGTGTGACTCTGGTAACTAGAGATCCCTCAGACCCT
TTTAGTCAGTGTGGAAAATCTCTAGCAGTACGTATAGTAGTTCATGTCATCTTATTATTCAGTATTTATA
ACTTGCAAAGAAATGAATATCAGAGAGTGAGAGGAACTTGTTTATTGCAGCTTATAATGGTTACAAATAA
AGCAATAGCATCACAAATTTCACAAATAAAGCATTTTTTTCACTGCATTCTAGTTGTGGTTTGTCCAAAC
TCATCAATGTATCTTATCATGTCTGGCTCTAGCTATCCCGCCCCTAACTCCGCCCATCCCGCCCCTAACT
CCGCCCAGTTCCGCCCATTCTCCGCCCCATGGCTGACTAATTTTTTTTATTTATGCAGAGGCCGAGGCCG
CCTCGGCCTCTGAGCTATTCCAGAAGTAGTGAGGAGGCTTTTTTGGAGGCCTAGGGACGTACCCAATTCG
CCCTATAGTGAGTCGTATTACGCGCGCTCACTGGCCGTCGTTTTACAACGTCGTGACTGGGAAAACCCTG
GCGTTACCCAACTTAATCGCCTTGCAGCACATCCCCCTTTCGCCAGCTGGCGTAATAGCGAAGAGGCCCG
CACCGATCGCCCTTCCCAACAGTTGCGCAGCCTGAATGGCGAATGGG
[124 nt withheld, positions 4948-5071]
C
[91 nt withheld, positions 5073-5163]
A
[49 nt withheld, positions 5165-5213]
CCTTTGACGTTGGAGTCCACGTTCTTT
[37 nt withheld, positions 5241-5277]
ACCCTATCTCGGTCTATTCTTTTGATTTATAAGGGATTTTGCCGATTTCGGCCTATTGGTTAAAAAATGA
GCTGATTTAACAAAAATTTAACGCGAATTTTAACAAAATATTAACGCTTACAATTTAGGTGGCACTTTTC
GGGGAAATGTGCGCGGAACCCCTATTTGTTTATTTTTCTAAATACATTCAAATATGTATCCGCTCATGAG
ACAATAACCCTGATAAATGCTTCAATAATATTGAAAAAGGAAGAGTATGAGTATTCAACATTTCCGTGTC
GCCCTTATTCCCTTTTTTGCGGCATTTTGCCTTCCTGTTTTTGCTCACCCAGAAACGCTGGTGAAAGTAA
AAGATGCTGAAGATCAGTTGGGTGCACGAGTGGGTTACATCGAACTGGATCTCAACAGCGGTAAGATCCT
TGAGAGTTTTCGCCCCGAAGAACGTTTTCCAATGATGAGCACTTTTAAAGTTCTGCTATGTGGCGCGGTA
TTATCCCGTATTGACGCCGGGCAAGAGCAACTCGGTCGCCGCATACACTATTCTCAGAATGACTTGGTTG
AGTACTCACCAGTCACAGAAAAGCATCTTACGGATGGCATGACAGTAAGAGAATTATGCAGTGCTGCCAT
AACCATGAGTGATAACACTGCGGCCAACTTACTTCTGACAACGATCGGAGGACCGAAGGAGCTAACCGCT
TTTTTGCACAACATGGGGGATCATGTAACTCGCCTTGATCGTTGGGAACCGGAGCTGAATGAAGCCATAC
CAAACGACGAGCGTGACACCACGATGCCTGTAGCAATGGCAACAACGTTGCGCAAACTATTAACTGGCGA
ACTACTTACTCTAGCTTCCCGGCAACAATTAATAGACTGGATGGAGGCGGATAAAGTTGCAGGACCACTT
CTGCGCTCGGCCCTTCCGGCTGGCTGGTTTATTGCTGATAAATCTGGAGCCGGTGAGCGTGGGTCTCGCG
GTATCATTGCAGCACTGGGGCCAGATGGTAAGCCCTCCCGTATCGTAGTTATCTACACGACGGGGAGTCA
GGCAACTATGGATGAACGAAATAGACAGATCGCTGAGATAGGTGCCTCACTGATTAAGCATTGGTAACTG
TCAGACCAAGTTTACTCATATATACTTTAGATTGATTTAAAACTTCATTTTTAATTTAAAAGGATCTAGG
TGAAGATCCTTTTTGATAATCTCATGACCAAAATCCCTTAACGTGAGTTTTCGTTCCACTGAGCGTCAGA
CCCCGTAGAAAAGATCAAAGGATCTTCTTGAGATCCTTTTTTTCTGCGCGTAATCTGCTGCTTGCAAACA
AAAAAACCACCGCTACCAGCGGTGGTTTGTTTGCCGGATCAAGAGCTACCAACTCTTTTTCCGAAGGTAA
CTGGCTTCAGCAGAGCGCAGATACCAAATACTGTTCTTCTAGTGTAGCCGTAGTTAGGCCACCACTTCAA
GAACTCTGTAGCACCGCCTACATACCTCGCTCTGCTAATCCTGTTACCAGTGGCTGCTGCCAGTGGCGAT
AAGTCGTGTCTTACCGGGTTGGACTCAAGACGATAGTTACCGGATAAGGCGCAGCGGTCGGGCTGAACGG
GGGGTTCGTGCACACAGCCCAGCTTGGAGCGAACGACCTACACCGAACTGAGATACCTACAGCGTGAGCT
ATGAGAAAGCGCCACGCTTCCCGAAGGGAGAAAGGCGGACAGGTATCCGGTAAGCGGCAGGGTCGGAACA
GGAGAGCGCACGAGGGAGCTTCCAGGGGGAAACGCCTGGTATCTTTATAGTCCTGTCGGGTTTCGCCACC
TCTGACTTGAGCGTCGATTTTTGTGATGCTCGTCAGGGGGGCGGAGCCTATGGAAAAACGCCAGCAACGC
GGCCTTTTTACGGTTCCTGGCCTTTTGCTGGCCTTTTGCTCACATGTTCTTTCCTGCGTTATCCCCTGAT
TCTGTGGATAACCGTATTACCGCCTTTGAGTGAGCTGATACCGCTCGCCGCAGCCGAACGACCGA
